Addgene plasmid #166210: pDONR221-SLC25A22
Purpose: Gateway entry vector for N. furzeri SLC25A22
Depositing lab: Daniel Jarosz. Depositing organization: Stanford University. Publication: Tissue-specific landscape of protein aggregation and quality control in an aging vertebrate. Chen YR, Harel I, Singh PP, Ziv I, Moses E, Goshtchevsky U, Machado BE, Brunet A, Jarosz DF. Dev Cell. 2024 Jul 22;59(14):1892-1911.e13. doi: 10.1016/j.devcel.2024.04.014. Epub 2024 May 28. PubMed 38810654.
Backbone
  Vector backbone: pDONR221
  Vector type: Gateway Entry Vector
Growth in bacteria
  Bacterial resistance: Kanamycin, 50 μg/mL
  Growth temperature: 37°C
  Growth strain: DH5alpha
  Copy number: High Copy
Gene/Insert
  Gene/Insert name: SLC25A22
  Species: N. furzeri
  Insert size (bp): 936
  Cloning method: Gateway Cloning
Terms and licenses: Academic/Nonprofit Terms; Industry Terms: Not Available to Industry
Depositor comments: Stopless entry clone. Please visit https://doi.org/10.1101/2022.02.26.482120 for bioRxiv preprint. Also see Harel and Chen et al. 2024 (https://doi.org/10.1016/j.celrep.2023.112787)
How to cite: pDONR221-SLC25A22 was a gift from Daniel Jarosz (Addgene plasmid # 166210 ; http://n2t.net/addgene:166210 ; RRID:Addgene_166210)
