[The description below was written by a language model from this plasmid's Addgene catalogue record and pLannotate feature annotations shown in this document.]
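Description:
pDONR221-SLC25A22 is a Gateway entry clone built on the pDONR221 backbone, carrying the coding sequence of SLC25A22 from the African turquoise killifish, Nothobranchius furzeri. The sequenced plasmid is about 3.5 kb. It is propagated in E. coli from a high-copy ColE1/pUC-type origin and selected with kanamycin through an aminoglycoside phosphotransferase (KanR) gene. The rrnB T1 and T2 transcription terminators lie upstream of the cloning site and insulate the insert from read-through transcription. A T7 promoter sits just outside attL2 and points toward the insert. The short lacI and lacZα fragments picked up by the annotation are backbone remnants rather than functional genes.

The insert is recorded as 936 bp and is flanked by attL1 and attL2 sites, the product of Gateway cloning into the donor vector. The annotation software labels it by homology to human SLC25A22 (GC1), a mitochondrial inner-membrane carrier that cotransports glutamate with protons, but the catalogue entry specifies the killifish species as the source. The entry vector has no eukaryotic promoter, so the gene is not meant to be expressed from this plasmid. Instead, an LR Clonase reaction between the attL sites and the attR sites of a destination vector transfers the open reading frame, in a defined orientation, into an expression context of choice. The depositor notes that this is a stopless clone, meaning the native stop codon is omitted. The coding sequence can therefore be read through attB2 into a C-terminal tag or fusion partner supplied by the destination vector. The associated publication concerns tissue-specific protein aggregation and quality control in an aging vertebrate, but the record does not specify which destination vectors or assays were used for this gene.
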