Features (pLannotate 1.2.2; 10 found; start..end, strand, type, name):
    121..213     +  CDS            lacI (fragment): lac repressor; lacI; The lac repressor binds to the lac operator to inhibit transcription in E. coli. This inhibition can be relieved by adding lactose or isopropyl-β-D-thiogalactopyranoside (IPTG).
    268..295     -  terminator     rrnB T2 terminator: transcription terminator T2 from the E. coli rrnB gene
    427..470     +  terminator     rrnB T1 terminator: Escherichia coli rrnB; transcription terminator T1 from the E. coli rrnB gene
    517..553     -  CDS            lacZα (fragment): LacZα fragment of β-galactosidase; lacZ fragment
    569..668     +  protein_bind   attL1: mutant version of attL; recombination site for the Gateway® LR reaction LR Clonase™
    689..1630    +  CDS            SLC25A22: GHC1_HUMAN - Also known as GC1. Experimental evidence at protein level: Swiss-Prot protein existence level 1. Involved in the transport of glutamate across the inner mitochondrial membrane. Glutamate is cotransported with H(+). From Homo sapiens (Human).
   1626..1725    -  protein_bind   attL2: mutant version of attL; recombination site for the Gateway® LR reaction LR Clonase™
   1743..1761    -  promoter       T7 promoter: promoter for bacteriophage T7 RNA polymerase
   1895..2704    +  CDS            KanR: aminoglycoside phosphotransferase; aph(3')-Ia; confers resistance to kanamycin in bacteria or G418 (Geneticin®) in eukaryotes
   2851..3439    +  rep_origin     ori: high-copy-number ColE1/pMB1/pBR322/pUC origin of replication
>Addgene plasmid #166210 | pDONR221-SLC25A22 | addgene full sequence | sequence record 329841 | Addgene NGS Result
CTTTCCTGCGTTATCCCCTGATTCTGTGGATAACCGTATTACCGCCTTTGAGTGAGCTGATACCGCTCGC
CGCAGCCGAACGACCGAGCGCAGCGAGTCAGTGAGCGAGGAAGCGGAAGAGCGCCCAATACGCAAACCGC
CTCTCCCCGCGCGTTGGCCGATTCATTAATGCAGCTGGCACGACAGGTTTCCCGACTGGAAAGCGGGCAG
TGAGCGCAACGCAATTAATACGCGTACCGCTAGCCAGGAAGAGTTTGTAGAAACGCAAAAAGGCCATCCG
TCAGGATGGCCTTCTGCTTAGTTTGATGCCTGGCAGTTTATGGCGGGCGTCCTGCCCGCCACCCTCCGGG
CCGTTGCTTCACAACGTTCAAATCCGCTCCCGGCGGATTTGTCCTACTCAGGAGAGCGTTCACCGACAAA
CAACAGATAAAACGAAAGGCCCAGTCTTCCGACTGAGCCTTTCGTTTTATTTGATGCCTGGCAGTTCCCT
ACTCTCGCGTTAACGCTAGCATGGATGTTTTCCCAGTCACGACGTTGTAAAACGACGGCCAGTCTTAAGC
TCGGGCCCCAAATAATGATTTTATTTTGACTGATAGTGACCTGTTCGTTGCAACAAATTGATGAGCAATG
CTTTTTTATAATGCCAACTTTGTACAAAAAAGCAGGCTTCGAAGGAGATAACAAAATGATGGCTGATAAA
CAGATCAGTTTGCCTGCCAAATTGATTAATGGAGGGATCGCCGGCCTGATTGGAGTGACCTGTGTGTTTC
CCATTGACCTGGCCAAGACTCGTCTGCAAAACCAGCAAAATGGATCTCGCCTTTATACCAGCATGTCAGA
TTGCCTTATTAAGACCATCAGGTCAGAGGGGTACTTCGGGATGTATCGAGGAGCTGCGGTGAACCTAACG
CTAGTCACACCAGAGAAAGCCATTAAATTGGCTGCTAACGACTTCTTCAGGCATCACCTCTCTAAGGATG
GAAAACTCACTCTGCTCAAAGAGATGCTGGCCGGGTGTGGGGCAGGTACATGCCAGGTTATTGTAACAAC
TCCTATGGAGATGCTGAAAATCCAGCTTCAGGATGCTGGAAGGCTTGCTGCTCAGAGGAAGCTCATGCCG
GAGACGGTGGCTGCAGGCACCGTGGAGACCAAGTCCCCCACAGCCATGCAGCTAACCAGACAATTACTGA
GGGAAAAGGGCATAGCTGGGCTTTATAAGGGCCTCGGTGCCACATTGCTCAGGGACGTTCCTTTCTCCAT
CATCTATTTCCCCCTTTTTGCCAACCTGAATAACTTGGGCAAACGGGGCGCCGAGGGCCCAGCTCCTTTC
TACGTGTCGTTTGTCTCCGGCTGCGTTGCAGGAAGCACAGCGGCCGTTGCTGTCAACCCCGTTGACGTAA
TAAAGACTCGGCTGCAGTCCCTGAACCGAGCGAGCACAGAAGACACGTACAGTGGAGTGACCGACTGCAT
CAGGAAAATCATGCGCAACGAGGGTCCGGCGGCCTTCCTGAAGGGAGCGTACTGTCGAGCCCTGGTCATT
GCACCGCTGTTCGGCATTGCACAGGTGGTATACTTCCTGGGCGTGGGGGAATTTATCCTCAGCTTCTTGC
CTAAAAAAGACAACGACCCAGCTTTCTTGTACAAAGTTGGCATTATAAGAAAGCATTGCTTATCAATTTG
TTGCAACGAACAGGTCACTATCAGTCAAAATAAAATCATTATTTGCCATCCAGCTGATATCCCCTATAGT
GAGTCGTATTACATGGTCATAGCTGTTTCCTGGCAGCTCTGGCCCGTGTCTCAAAATCTCTGATGTTACA
TTGCACAAGATAAAAATATATCATCATGAACAATAAAACTGTCTGCTTACATAAACAGTAATACAAGGGG
TGTTATGAGCCATATTCAACGGGAAACGTCGAGGCCGCGATTAAATTCCAACATGGATGCTGATTTATAT
GGGTATAAATGGGCTCGCGATAATGTCGGGCAATCAGGTGCGACAATCTATCGCTTGTATGGGAAGCCCG
ATGCGCCAGAGTTGTTTCTGAAACATGGCAAAGGTAGCGTTGCCAATGATGTTACAGATGAGATGGTCAG
ACTAAACTGGCTGACGGAATTTATGCCTCTTCCGACCATCAAGCATTTTATCCGTACTCCTGATGATGCA
TGGTTACTCACCACTGCGATCCCCGGAAAAACAGCATTCCAGGTATTAGAAGAATATCCTGATTCAGGTG
AAAATATTGTTGATGCGCTGGCAGTGTTCCTGCGCCGGTTGCATTCGATTCCTGTTTGTAATTGTCCTTT
TAACAGCGATCGCGTATTTCGTCTCGCTCAGGCGCAATCACGAATGAATAACGGTTTGGTTGATGCGAGT
GATTTTGATGACGAGCGTAATGGCTGGCCTGTTGAACAAGTCTGGAAAGAAATGCATAAACTTTTGCCAT
TCTCACCGGATTCAGTCGTCACTCATGGTGATTTCTCACTTGATAACCTTATTTTTGACGAGGGGAAATT
AATAGGTTGTATTGATGTTGGACGAGTCGGAATCGCAGACCGATACCAGGATCTTGCCATCCTATGGAAC
TGCCTCGGTGAGTTTTCTCCTTCATTACAGAAACGGCTTTTTCAAAAATATGGTATTGATAATCCTGATA
TGAATAAATTGCAGTTTCATTTGATGCTCGATGAGTTTTTCTAATCAGAATTGGTTAATTGGTTGTAACA
CTGGCAGAGCATTACGCTGACTTGACGGGACGGCGCAAGCTCATGACCAAAATCCCTTAACGTGAGTTAC
GCGTCGTTCCACTGAGCGTCAGACCCCGTAGAAAAGATCAAAGGATCTTCTTGAGATCCTTTTTTTCTGC
GCGTAATCTGCTGCTTGCAAACAAAAAAACCACCGCTACCAGCGGTGGTTTGTTTGCCGGATCAAGAGCT
ACCAACTCTTTTTCCGAAGGTAACTGGCTTCAGCAGAGCGCAGATACCAAATACTGTTCTTCTAGTGTAG
CCGTAGTTAGGCCACCACTTCAAGAACTCTGTAGCACCGCCTACATACCTCGCTCTGCTAATCCTGTTAC
CAGTGGCTGCTGCCAGTGGCGATAAGTCGTGTCTTACCGGGTTGGACTCAAGACGATAGTTACCGGATAA
GGCGCAGCGGTCGGGCTGAACGGGGGGTTCGTGCACACAGCCCAGCTTGGAGCGAACGACCTACACCGAA
CTGAGATACCTACAGCGTGAGCTATGAGAAAGCGCCACGCTTCCCGAAGGGAGAAAGGCGGACAGGTATC
CGGTAAGCGGCAGGGTCGGAACAGGAGAGCGCACGAGGGAGCTTCCAGGGGGAAACGCCTGGTATCTTTA
TAGTCCTGTCGGGTTTCGCCACCTCTGACTTGAGCGTCGATTTTTGTGATGCTCGTCAGGGGGGCGGAGC
CTATGGAAAAACGCCAGCAACGCGGCCTTTTTACGGTTCCTGGCCTTTTGCTGGCCTTTTGCTCACATGT
T
