>Addgene plasmid #166210 | pDONR221-SLC25A22 | depositor partial sequence | sequence record 322759 | insert sequence
ATGGCTGATAAACAGATCAGTTTGCCTGCCAAATTGATTAATGGAGGGATCGCCGGCCTGATTGGAGTGA
CCTGTGTGTTTCCCATTGACCTGGCCAAGACTCGTCTGCAAAACCAGCAAAATGGATCTCGCCTTTATAC
CAGCATGTCAGATTGCCTTATTAAGACCATCAGGTCAGAGGGGTACTTCGGGATGTATCGAGGAGCTGCG
GTGAACCTAACGCTAGTCACACCAGAGAAAGCCATTAAATTGGCTGCTAACGACTTCTTCAGGCATCACC
TCTCTAAGGATGGAAAACTCACTCTGCTCAAAGAGATGCTGGCCGGGTGTGGGGCAGGTACATGCCAGGT
TATTGTAACAACTCCTATGGAGATGCTGAAAATCCAGCTTCAGGATGCTGGAAGGCTTGCTGCTCAGAGG
AAGCTCATGCCGGAGACGGTGGCTGCAGGCACCGTGGAGACCAAGTCCCCCACAGCCATGCAGCTAACCA
GACAATTACTGAGGGAAAAGGGCATAGCTGGGCTTTATAAGGGCCTCGGTGCCACATTGCTCAGGGACGT
TCCTTTCTCCATCATCTATTTCCCCCTTTTTGCCAACCTGAATAACTTGGGCAAACGGGGCGCCGAGGGC
CCAGCTCCTTTCTACGTGTCGTTTGTCTCCGGCTGCGTTGCAGGAAGCACAGCGGCCGTTGCTGTCAACC
CCGTTGACGTAATAAAGACTCGGCTGCAGTCCCTGAACCGAGCGAGCACAGAAGACACGTACAGTGGAGT
GACCGACTGCATCAGGAAAATCATGCGCAACGAGGGTCCGGCGGCCTTCCTGAAGGGAGCGTACTGTCGA
GCCCTGGTCATTGCACCGCTGTTCGGCATTGCACAGGTGGTATACTTCCTGGGCGTGGGGGAATTTATCC
TCAGCTTCTTGCCTAAAAAAGACAAC
